Addgene plasmid #124524: AlphaB
Purpose: (Empty Backbone) pColE1_AlphaB
Depositing lab: Koen Venken. Depositing organization: Baylor College of Medicine. Publication: Rapid and Efficient Synthetic Assembly of Multiplex Luciferase Reporter Plasmids for the Simultaneous Monitoring of Up to Six Cellular Signaling Pathways. Sarrion-Perdigones A, Gonzalez Y, Venken KJT. Curr Protoc Mol Biol. 2020 Jun;131(1):e121. doi: 10.1002/cpmb.121. PubMed 32539183.
Backbone
  Vector backbone: ColE1 derived
  Backbone manufacturer: Venken Lab, self made
  Backbone size (bp): 2517
  Vector type: Mammalian Expression, Bacterial Expression, Insect Expression, Synthetic Biology
Growth in bacteria
  Bacterial resistance: Kanamycin, 50 μg/mL
  Growth temperature: 37°C
  Growth strain: DH5alpha
  Copy number: High Copy
Gene/Insert
  Cloning method: Restriction Enzyme
  Sequencing primers: 5′ aat gag ctg att taa caa aaa ttt aac gcg; 3′ ctt ttt acg gtt cct ggc ctt ttg
Terms and licenses: Academic/Nonprofit Terms; Industry Terms: Not Available to Industry
Depositor comments: This is a new GB2.0-type vector, that expands the Alpha level. Any assembled unit(s) can be released with BsmBI for further cloning into Omega level vectors.
How to cite: AlphaB was a gift from Koen Venken (Addgene plasmid # 124524 ; http://n2t.net/addgene:124524 ; RRID:Addgene_124524)
