[The description below was written by a language model from this plasmid's Addgene catalogue record and pLannotate feature annotations shown in this document.]
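Description:
AlphaB is an empty destination backbone for modular DNA assembly, described by its depositors as a new GoldenBraid 2.0-type vector that expands the set of Alpha-level plasmids. It is a small, self-made ColE1-derived plasmid; the catalogue lists the backbone as 2,517 bp, while the sequenced record is 3,006 nt, a difference that presumably reflects the replaceable cloning cassette, although the record does not say so. It is propagated in E. coli at high copy from a ColE1/pMB1-type origin, next to a fragment of the pBR322 bom region. Selection is with kanamycin through an aph(3')-Ia aminoglycoside phosphotransferase gene, and the adjacent short Tn903 transposition-protein fragment is most likely a remnant of the source of that marker. An f1 phage origin is also annotated.

The cloning region consists of an EM7 synthetic bacterial promoter followed by a pUC18/19-type multiple cloning site that is flanked by SP6 and T7 phage promoters and abuts a lacZα fragment. In vectors of this type such a cassette usually acts as a blue/white screening stuffer that is displaced when parts are assembled, but the record does not explicitly state this role. The type IIS sites used for assembly are not annotated in the feature table. According to the depositor comments, any unit or units assembled in AlphaB can be released with BsmBI and moved into Omega-level vectors, allowing the iterative Alpha/Omega stacking of transcriptional units.

The plasmid carries no eukaryotic promoter or payload of its own; its listing under mammalian, insect and bacterial expression reflects whatever is assembled into it. The associated publication uses this vector system to build multiplex luciferase reporter plasmids that monitor up to six cellular signalling pathways simultaneously.
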