Features (pLannotate 1.2.2; 10 found; start..end, strand, type, name):
    122..577     +  rep_origin     f1 ori (sequence partly withheld): f1 bacteriophage origin of replication; arrow indicates direction of (+) strand synthesis
    613..660     +  promoter       EM7 promoter: synthetic bacterial promoter&nbsp
    714..732     +  promoter       SP6 promoter: promoter for bacteriophage SP6 RNA polymerase
    739..795     -  misc_feature   MCS: pUC18/19 multiple cloning site
    798..816     -  promoter       T7 promoter: promoter for bacteriophage T7 RNA polymerase
    819..976     +  CDS            lacZα (fragment): LacZα fragment of β-galactosidase; lacZ fragment
    982..1072    -  misc_feature   bom (fragment): basis of mobility region from pBR322
   1204..1792    -  rep_origin     ori: high-copy-number ColE1/pMB1/pBR322/pUC origin of replication
   1923..2024    -  CDS            TRA2_ECOLX (fragment): Protein predicted: Swiss-Prot protein existence level 4. Required for transposition of transposon Tn903. From Escherichia coli.
   2209..18      +  CDS            KanR (across the origin): aminoglycoside phosphotransferase; aph(3')-Ia; confers resistance to kanamycin in bacteria or G418 (Geneticin®) in eukaryotes
>Addgene plasmid #124524 | AlphaB | addgene full sequence | sequence record 272009 | Addgene NGS Result
CTCGATGAGTTTTTCTAATCACTAGACCAATGTTACACATATATACTTTAGATTGATTTAAAACTTCATT
TTTAATTTAAAAGGATCTAGGTGAAGATCCTTTTTGATAATCTCATGTGT
[125 nt withheld, positions 121-245]
C
[91 nt withheld, positions 247-337]
AGGGTGATGGTTCACGTAGTGGGCCAGCGCCCTGATAGACGGTTTTTCGCCCTTTGACGTTGGAGTCCAC
GTTCTTT
[37 nt withheld, positions 415-451]
ACCCTATCTCGGTCTATTCTTTTGATTTATAAGGGATTTTGCCGATTTCGGCCTATTGGTTAAAAAATGA
GCTGATTTAACAAAAATTTAACGCGAATTTTAACAAAATATTAACGCTTACAATTTTAACAGATCTCGTC
TCAGTCAGGAGAGAGACCCCTGTTGACAATTAATCATCGGCATAGTATATCGGCATAGTATAATACGACA
AGGTGAGGAACTAAACCCAGGAGGCAGATCATGACCATGATTACGCCAAGCTATTTAGGTGACACTATAG
AATACTCAAGCTTGCATGCCTGCAGGTCGACTCTAGAGGATCCCCGGGTACCGAGCTCGAATTCGCCCTA
TAGTGAGTCGTATTACAATTCACTGGCCGTCGTTTTACAACGTCGTGACTGGGAAAACCCTGGCGTTACC
CAACTTAATCGCCTTGCAGCACATCCCCCTTTCGCCAGCTGGCGTAATAGCGAAGAGGCCCGCACCGATC
GCCCTTCCCAACAGTTGCGCAGCCTGAATGGCGAATGACGCCTGATGCGGTATTTTCTCCTTACGCATCT
GTGCGGTATTTCACACCGCATATGGTGCACTCTCAGTACAATCTGCTCTGATGCCGCATAGGGTCTCTCG
CTAATGTGAGACGAGATCTTGACACGGTTATCCACAGAATCAGGGGATAACGCAGGAAAGAACATGTGAG
CAAAAGGCCAGCAAAAGGCCAGGAACCGTAAAAAGGCCGCGTTGCTGGCGTTTTTCCATAGGCTCCGCCC
CCCTGACGAGCATCACAAAAATCGACGCTCAAGTCAGAGGTGGCGAAACCCGACAGGACTATAAAGATAC
CAGGCGTTTCCCCCTGGAAGCTCCCTCGTGCGCTCTCCTGTTCCGACCCTGCCGCTTACCGGATACCTGT
CCGCCTTTCTCCCTTCGGGAAGCGTGGCGCTTTCTCATAGCTCACGCTGTAGGTATCTCAGTTCGGTGTA
GGTCGTTCGCTCCAAGCTGGGCTGTGTGCACGAACCCCCCGTTCAGCCCGACCGCTGCGCCTTATCCGGT
AACTATCGTCTTGAGTCCAACCCGGTAAGACACGACTTATCGCCACTGGCAGCAGCCACTGGTAACAGGA
TTAGCAGAGCGAGGTATGTAGGCGGTGCTACAGAGTTCTTGAAGTGGTGGCCTAACTACGGCTACACTAG
AAGAACAGTATTTGGTATCTGCGCTCTGCTGAAGCCAGTTACCTTCGGAAAAAGAGTTGGTAGCTCTTGA
TCCGGCAAACAAACCACCGCTGGTAGCGGTGGTTTTTTTGTTTGCAAGCAGCAGATTACGCGCAGAAAAA
AAGGATCTCAAGAAGATCCTTTGATCTTTTCTACGGGGTCTGACGCTCAGTGGAACGAAAACTCACGTTA
AGGGATTTTGGTCATGAGATTATCAAAAAGGATCTTCACCTAGATCCTTTTGTGAGCTGTTGGATGGGGA
TCGCCTGAATCGCCCCATCATCCAGCCAGAAAGTGAGGGAGCCACGGTTGATGAGAGCTTTGTTGTAGGT
GGACCAGTTGGTGATTTTGAACTTTTGCTTTGCCACGGAACGGTCTGCGTTGTCGGGAAGATGCGTGATC
TGATCCTTCAACTCAGCAAAAGTTCGATTTATTCAACAAAGCCACGTTGTGTCTCAAAATCTCTGGTGTT
ACATTGCACAAGATAAAAATATATCATCATGAACAATAAAACTGTCTGCTTACATAAACAGTAATACAAG
GGGTGTTATGAGCCATATTCAACGGGAAACGTCTTGCTCAAGGCCGCGATTAAATTCCAACATGGATGCT
GATTTATATGGGTATAAATGGGCTCGCGATAATGTCGGGCAATCAGGTGCGACAATCTACCGATTGTATG
GGAAGCCCGATGCGCCAGAGTTGTTTCTGAAACATGGCAAAGGTAGCGTTGCCAATGATGTTACAGATGA
GATGGTCAGACTAAACTGGCTGACGGAATTTATGCCTCTTCCGACCATCAAGCATTTTATCCGTACTCCT
GATGATGCATGGTTACTCACCACTGCGATCCCAGGGAAAACAGCATTCCAGGTATTAGAAGAATATCCTG
ATTCAGGTGAAAATATTGTTGATGCGCTGGCAGTGTTCCTGCGCCGGTTGCATTCGATTCCTGTTTGTAA
TTGTCCTTTTAACAGCGATCGCGTATTTCGACTCGCTCAGGCGCAATCACGAATGAATAACGGTTTGGTT
GATGCGAGTGATTTTGATGACGAGCGTAATGGCTGGCCTGTTGAACAAGTCTGGAAAGAAATGCATAAAC
TTTTGCCATTCTCACCGGATTCAGTCGTCACTCATGGTGATTTCTCACTTGATAACCTTATTTTTGACGA
GGGGAAATTAATAGGTTGTATTGATGTTGGACGAGTCGGAATCGCAGACCGATACCAGGATCTTGCCATC
CTATGGAACTGCCTCGGTGAGTTTTCTCCTTCATTACAGAAACGGCTTTTTCAAAAATATGGTATTGATA
ATCCTGATATGAATAAATTGCAGTTTCATTTGATG
